>Addgene plasmid #173670 | pDSARN-vasa-eSpCas9sv40 | addgene full sequence | sequence record 342956 | Addgene NGS Result
CTTTCCTGCGTTATCCCCTGATTCTGTGGATAACCGTATTACCGCCTTTGAGTGAGCTGATACCGCTCGC
CGCAGCCGAACGACCGAGCGCAGCGAGTCAGTGAGCGAGGAAGCGGAAGAGCGCCCAATACGCAAACCGC
CTCTCCCCGCGCGTTGGCCGATTCATTAATGCAGCTGGCACGACAGGTTTCCCGACTGGAAAGCGGGCAG
TGAGCGCAACGCAATTAATACGCGTACCGCTAGCATGGATGTTTTCCCAGTCACGACGTTGTAAAACGAC
GGCCAGTCTTAAGCTCGGGCCCCTACAGGTCACTAATACCATCTAAGTAGTTGATTCATAGTGACTGGAT
ATGTTGTGTTTTACAGTATTATGTAGTCTGTTTTTTATGCAAAATCTAATTTAATATATTGATATTTATA
TCATTTTACGTTTCTCGTTCAACTTTTCTATACAAAGTTGGTACCGGATCCCGATGTAGAACGCGAGCAA
ATTCTTTTCCTTCCATGACAGCAGCAGCTACAGTGGGAAGCCGAACGTCAGACGTGTTTGACATGCCGAA
CTGGGCGGGAAAATTACAGCGTGCGCTTTGTTTTCAAGCAAATCACAACTCGCTGCAAACAAAACCGTTG
AGAAATTGATTGTTTTATAATTTGTATTGTATTTTATTTGTTATAATAAACTAAAAAGACATACTTTTTG
CATATTTTATACATAAAAACATACATGCAGCATTATAAAACACATATAAACCCTCCCTGTAGAGTCCCGT
ATCGAAATCTTCCATCCTAGTTGCACAGTACGACGGACGAGTAGGCCGTGTCCGTGCAAATTCCAGCTTT
TAGCAGTCTTTTGCTCGGAGCACTCGCGGCGAGTCGGAGGTTTCTGCTGAGGTGCTTAGCGCTAAATTAG
CCAATTGCTTTTGCAAGTGAAATAACCAGCCGAATAGTACTTCAAAACTCAGGTAAGTGAACTAGTTTTA
TAGAACAAATGTTTGTTTGTTAGAAGTTAGTGAAGTGTTTGTGAAAAAAATCTCTCATTTCGGCAAAACT
AACGTAACTGATTTCAAATTGAATTATTGTTTTGTGATGTTATATTATTTCATCCAGTTGATTAGTATTT
TCTTAGTTATGTTCAAAATACAGTTAAATTAAATTTCATTTCATTTACTCATAAAATAATCTCTTGGCTT
ATTTAATTTTTCTCGAATTCGCTTGTATTGTTCAGTAGCACGCGCCATTCGCCCTTTGTTTCATTTTGTA
CCTGCTCCCACTAACACACTGGCAGTGCGAAACAAAAGCCTTCGCACGCGTTGCTGGTATTAGAGTGTGT
GCGTGTGTGTGTTGAGCGCTCTGTCAAAATCGGCTGTTGCCGCCGGTACCGAAATTGCCTGTTCGCACGC
TGTTCGTAAACATTCCGTGGTGTGTATCGTGTGTTGTGCATGTTGCGCGCCTCCCCCCTTTTGATAGCAG
GCTGCCGTGGCTGCCGTGGTGTGTGGCGCAGTTGAGTTTTTGGATTAATTTTCTAAGGAAATGGCACGAG
AAGAGCGGTGGCAGTGTGTTGGTTTGCTCTGTCCCTTCCTTTCTGTGTGAAGTGTTCTTACAGCACAGCA
CGTATCCACCACCGCACACAGAGCAGGCAAGGAAGTGGAAGTGAACAAGTGTGCTGCGCATGCATGTGTG
TGGGGGGCATTTTAGCTGAGATCGTCGTTATTTGAGAAGCGGTATAGGGGCCAGTCGGTGTCGACGTACG
GAAGCGGTTTAGTTTTAATCCAAGCGTATCCCGTCGTGGAGTGGTTGTGTGGCTCTGTGTGCTCTCATAT
CAGTTCCAGAGTGAGGTTAGTAGAATCACAGTCCTTGGCCTTTTTCGTTACAAGATATCCAGAAGGATGG
CGTTATTTCCACAGCTTACCATGGTGCTCTTGTTTGCTCGAATCAGGGGAGAAAAACAGTTTCGTGTTTC
ATGAACCGCAGTTGGCACTGGAGCGGATTCAAAAGTCTTCGATATGCAATAGATAAGAGAGTCGTTGGGG
CATAGTTGGGAAGCCTTTCCGAGATGTGGAGTTTCCGAGAGGAGAAATGGTGCTTTCGTGCACGTTCCGG
GACAGCGGGCCCCGCGAAGAGCATCTCGTTGTCGTTCATCCGGCAATAATTGATGCGAAAAGCGCGCGCG
CCACTGGCTTAGCGCAGTGTACACAGTGATATTCACCTACACACACAGAGGCACACGCCTTCACACGCGC
GCGTGCTTCAAAGGCTACTTCGGTGGCGGTGTGTGAGGTCGCTTGCAATGGACAATGAAAATTTCGCTGG
AAAATACCATCGTCTCTTTAGGTTGCAATGGGTGCGGGTAGAGCGGTGGTCGTCGATATTGGTGGTGTAG
TGTGTGTGTGTGTGTGTGTGTGTGTGTGTGTGTGTGTGTGTGTGTGTGTGTGTGTGTGTGTGTGTGTGTG
TGTGTGTGTGTGTGTGTGTGTGTGTGCAACGGCAATTATTTTTTGTAATATTTCGACCATCTTTCTTTCT
CTCTCTCCACGTGCTGCTGCTGTTGCTGCTGCTGCTGCATTGCATGTTCCACTATTCCTCTCGGTTTGTG
CCTGCGGACGCCATTGCTAGTCGAAAGAGAGTCGCCGTTAGTCGCGCTTCGAGCAACGGACACGTTTTTT
GGTTGAAACCAACAGCTTTTTTCATCTTCGGGAGACACACAGATCTCGAATCGTACATTCCCATAAGGAG
AATTGTCATCTTCCGGTGAATAAAGAAAGGAAACAAAATGGACTATAAGGACCACGACGGAGACTACAAG
GATCATGATATTGATTACAAAGACGATGACGATAAGATGGCCCCAAAGAAGAAGCGGAAGGTCGGTATCC
ACGGAGTCCCAGCAGCCGACAAGAAGTACAGCATCGGCCTGGACATCGGCACCAACTCTGTGGGCTGGGC
CGTGATCACCGACGAGTACAAGGTGCCCAGCAAGAAATTCAAGGTGCTGGGCAACACCGACCGGCACAGC
ATCAAGAAGAACCTGATCGGAGCCCTGCTGTTCGACAGCGGCGAAACAGCCGAGGCCACCCGGCTGAAGA
GAACCGCCAGAAGAAGATACACCAGACGGAAGAACCGGATCTGCTATCTGCAAGAGATCTTCAGCAACGA
GATGGCCAAGGTGGACGACAGCTTCTTCCACAGACTGGAAGAGTCCTTCCTGGTGGAAGAGGATAAGAAG
CACGAGCGGCACCCCATCTTCGGCAACATCGTGGACGAGGTGGCCTACCACGAGAAGTACCCCACCATCT
ACCACCTGAGAAAGAAACTGGTGGACAGCACCGACAAGGCCGACCTGCGGCTGATCTATCTGGCCCTGGC
CCACATGATCAAGTTCCGGGGCCACTTCCTGATCGAGGGCGACCTGAACCCCGACAACAGCGACGTGGAC
AAGCTGTTCATCCAGCTGGTGCAGACCTACAACCAGCTGTTCGAGGAAAACCCCATCAACGCCAGCGGCG
TGGACGCCAAGGCCATCCTGTCTGCCAGACTGAGCAAGAGCAGACGGCTGGAAAATCTGATCGCCCAGCT
GCCCGGCGAGAAGAAGAATGGCCTGTTCGGAAACCTGATTGCCCTGAGCCTGGGCCTGACCCCCAACTTC
AAGAGCAACTTCGACCTGGCCGAGGATGCCAAACTGCAGCTGAGCAAGGACACCTACGACGACGACCTGG
ACAACCTGCTGGCCCAGATCGGCGACCAGTACGCCGACCTGTTTCTGGCCGCCAAGAACCTGTCCGACGC
CATCCTGCTGAGCGACATCCTGAGAGTGAACACCGAGATCACCAAGGCCCCCCTGAGCGCCTCTATGATC
AAGAGATACGACGAGCACCACCAGGACCTGACCCTGCTGAAAGCTCTCGTGCGGCAGCAGCTGCCTGAGA
AGTACAAAGAGATTTTCTTCGACCAGAGCAAGAACGGCTACGCCGGCTACATTGACGGCGGAGCCAGCCA
GGAAGAGTTCTACAAGTTCATCAAGCCCATCCTGGAAAAGATGGACGGCACCGAGGAACTGCTCGTGAAG
CTGAACAGAGAGGACCTGCTGCGGAAGCAGCGGACCTTCGACAACGGCAGCATCCCCCACCAGATCCACC
TGGGAGAGCTGCACGCCATTCTGCGGCGGCAGGAAGATTTTTACCCATTCCTGAAGGACAACCGGGAAAA
GATCGAGAAGATCCTGACCTTCCGCATCCCCTACTACGTGGGCCCTCTGGCCAGGGGAAACAGCAGATTC
GCCTGGATGACCAGAAAGAGCGAGGAAACCATCACCCCCTGGAACTTCGAGGAAGTGGTGGACAAGGGCG
CTTCCGCCCAGAGCTTCATCGAGCGGATGACCAACTTCGATAAGAACCTGCCCAACGAGAAGGTGCTGCC
CAAGCACAGCCTGCTGTACGAGTACTTCACCGTGTATAACGAGCTGACCAAAGTGAAATACGTGACCGAG
GGAATGAGAAAGCCCGCCTTCCTGAGCGGCGAGCAGAAAAAGGCCATCGTGGACCTGCTGTTCAAGACCA
ACCGGAAAGTGACCGTGAAGCAGCTGAAAGAGGACTACTTCAAGAAAATCGAGTGCTTCGACTCCGTGGA
AATCTCCGGCGTGGAAGATCGGTTCAACGCCTCCCTGGGCACATACCACGATCTGCTGAAAATTATCAAG
GACAAGGACTTCCTGGACAATGAGGAAAACGAGGACATTCTGGAAGATATCGTGCTGACCCTGACACTGT
TTGAGGACAGAGAGATGATCGAGGAACGGCTGAAAACCTATGCCCACCTGTTCGACGACAAAGTGATGAA
GCAGCTGAAGCGGCGGAGATACACCGGCTGGGGCAGGCTGAGCCGGAAGCTGATCAACGGCATCCGGGAC
AAGCAGTCCGGCAAGACAATCCTGGATTTCCTGAAGTCCGACGGCTTCGCCAACAGAAACTTCATGCAGC
TGATCCACGACGACAGCCTGACCTTTAAAGAGGACATCCAGAAAGCCCAGGTGTCCGGCCAGGGCGATAG
CCTGCACGAGCACATTGCCAATCTGGCCGGCAGCCCCGCCATTAAGAAGGGCATCCTGCAGACAGTGAAG
GTGGTGGACGAGCTCGTGAAAGTGATGGGCCGGCACAAGCCCGAGAACATCGTGATCGAAATGGCCAGAG
AGAACCAGACCACCCAGAAGGGACAGAAGAACAGCCGCGAGAGAATGAAGCGGATCGAAGAGGGCATCAA
AGAGCTGGGCAGCCAGATCCTGAAAGAACACCCCGTGGAAAACACCCAGCTGCAGAACGAGAAGCTGTAC
CTGTACTACCTGCAGAATGGGCGGGATATGTACGTGGACCAGGAACTGGACATCAACCGGCTGTCCGACT
ACGATGTGGACCATATCGTGCCTCAGAGCTTTCTGGCCGACGACTCCATCGACAACAAGGTGCTGACCAG
AAGCGACAAGAACCGGGGCAAGAGCGACAACGTGCCCTCCGAAGAGGTCGTGAAGAAGATGAAGAACTAC
TGGCGGCAGCTGCTGAACGCCAAGCTGATTACCCAGAGAAAGTTCGACAATCTGACCAAGGCCGAGAGAG
GCGGCCTGAGCGAACTGGATAAGGCCGGCTTCATCAAGAGACAGCTGGTGGAAACCCGGCAGATCACAAA
GCACGTGGCACAGATCCTGGACTCCCGGATGAACACTAAGTACGACGAGAATGACAAGCTGATCCGGGAA
GTGAAAGTGATCACCCTGAAGTCCAAGCTGGTGTCCGATTTCCGGAAGGATTTCCAGTTTTACAAAGTGC
GCGAGATCAACAACTACCACCACGCCCACGACGCCTACCTGAACGCCGTCGTGGGAACCGCCCTGATCAA
AAAGTACCCTGCGCTGGAAAGCGAGTTCGTGTACGGCGACTACAAGGTGTACGACGTGCGGAAGATGATC
GCCAAGAGCGAGCAGGAAATCGGCAAGGCTACCGCCAAGTACTTCTTCTACAGCAACATCATGAACTTTT
TCAAGACCGAGATTACCCTGGCCAACGGCGAGATCCGGAAGGCGCCTCTGATCGAGACAAACGGCGAAAC
CGGGGAGATCGTGTGGGATAAGGGCCGGGATTTTGCCACCGTGCGGAAAGTGCTGAGCATGCCCCAAGTG
AATATCGTGAAAAAGACCGAGGTGCAGACAGGCGGCTTCAGCAAAGAGTCTATCCTGCCCAAGAGGAACA
GCGATAAGCTGATCGCCAGAAAGAAGGACTGGGACCCTAAGAAGTACGGCGGCTTCGACAGCCCCACCGT
GGCCTATTCTGTGCTGGTGGTGGCCAAAGTGGAAAAGGGCAAGTCCAAGAAACTGAAGAGTGTGAAAGAG
CTGCTGGGGATCACCATCATGGAAAGAAGCAGCTTCGAGAAGAATCCCATCGACTTTCTGGAAGCCAAGG
GCTACAAAGAAGTGAAAAAGGACCTGATCATCAAGCTGCCTAAGTACTCCCTGTTCGAGCTGGAAAACGG
CCGGAAGAGAATGCTGGCCTCTGCCGGCGAACTGCAGAAGGGAAACGAACTGGCCCTGCCCTCCAAATAT
GTGAACTTCCTGTACCTGGCCAGCCACTATGAGAAGCTGAAGGGCTCCCCCGAGGATAATGAGCAGAAAC
AGCTGTTTGTGGAACAGCACAAGCACTACCTGGACGAGATCATCGAGCAGATCAGCGAGTTCTCCAAGAG
AGTGATCCTGGCCGACGCTAATCTGGACAAAGTGCTGTCCGCCTACAACAAGCACCGGGATAAGCCCATC
AGAGAGCAGGCCGAGAATATCATCCACCTGTTTACCCTGACCAATCTGGGAGCCCCTGCCGCCTTCAAGT
ACTTTGACACCACCATCGACCGGAAGAGGTACACCAGCACCAAAGAGGTGCTGGACGCCACCCTGATCCA
CCAGAGCATCACCGGCCTGTACGAGACACGGATCGACCTGTCTCAGCTGGGAGGCGACAAAAGGCCGGCG
GCCACGAAAAAGGCCGGCCAGGCAAAAAAGAAAAAGTAAGAATTCTAGACATAATCAGCCATACCACATT
TGTAGAGGTTTTACTTGCTTTAAAAAACCTCCCACACCTCCCCCTGAACCTGAAACATAAAATGAATGCA
ATTGTTGTTGTTAACTTGTTTATTGCAGCTTATAATGGTTACAAATAAAGCAATAGCATCACAAATTTCA
CAAATAAAGCATTTTTCTTCACTGCATTCTAGTTGTGGTTTGTCCAAACTCATCAATGTATCTAGGATGT
GCGGCTTCTAGACATAATCAGCCATACCACATTTGTAGAGGTTTTACTTGCTTTAAAAAACCTCCCACAC
CTCCCCCTGAACCTGAAACATAAAATGAATGCAATTGTTGTTGTTAACTTGTTTATTGCAGCTTATAATG
GTTACAAATAAAGCAATAGCATCACAAATTTCACAAATAAAGCATTTTTCTTCACTGCATTCTAGTTGTG
GTTTGTCCAAACTCATCAATGTATCTCGACGATGTAGGTCACAGTCTCGAAGCCGCGGTGCGGGTGCCAG
GGCGTGCCCTTGGGCTCCCCGGGCGCGTACTCCACCTCACCCATCTGGTCCATCATGATGAACGGGTCGA
GGTGGCGGTAGTTGATCCCGGCGAACGCGCGGCGCACCGGGAAGCCCTCGCCCTCGAAACCGCTGGGCGC
GGTGGTCACGGTGAGCACGGGACGTGCGACGGCGTCGGCGGGTGCGGATACGCGGGGCAGCGTCAGCGGG
TTCTCGACGGTCACGGCGGGCAATTCCTGCAGACTTCCGGTATCTCGCGTTTGTTTGATCGCACGGTTCC
CACAATGGTTAATTCGAGCTCGCCCGGGGATCTAATTCAATTAGAGACTAATTCAATTAGAGCTAATTCA
ATTAGGATCCAAGCTTATCGATTTCGAACCCTCGACCGCCGGAGTATAAATAGAGGCGCTTCGTCTACGG
AGCGACAATTCAATTCAAACAAGCAAAGTGAACACGTCGCTAAGCGAAAGCTAAGCAAATAAACAAGCGC
AGCTGAACAAGCTAAACAATCGGGGTACCGCTAGAGTCGACGGTACCGCGGGCCCGGGATCCACCGGTCG
CCACCATGGCCTCCTCCGAGAACGTCATCACCGAGTTCATGCGCTTCAAGGTGCGCATGGAGGGCACCGT
GAACGGCCACGAGTTCGAGATCGAGGGCGAGGGCGAGGGCCGCCCCTACGAGGGCCACAACACCGTGAAG
CTGAAGGTGACCAAGGGCGGCCCCCTGCCCTTCGCCTGGGACATCCTGTCCCCCCAGTTCCAGTACGGCT
CCAAGGTGTACGTGAAGCACCCCGCCGACATCCCCGACTACAAGAAGCTGTCCTTCCCCGAGGGCTTCAA
GTGGGAGCGCGTGATGAACTTCGAGGACGGCGGCGTGGCGACCGTGACCCAGGACTCCTCCCTGCAGGAC
GGCTGCTTCATCTACAAGGTGAAGTTCATCGGCGTGAACTTCCCCTCCGACGGCCCCGTGATGCAGAAGA
AGACCATGGGCTGGGAGGCCTCCACCGAGCGCCTGTACCCCCGCGACGGCGTGCTGAAGGGCGAGACCCA
CAAGGCCCTGAAGCTGAAGGACGGCGGCCACTACCTGGTGGAGTTCAAGTCCATCTACATGGCCAAGAAG
CCCGTGCAGCTGCCCGGCTACTACTACGTGGACGCCAAGCTGGACATCACCTCCCACAACGAGGACTACA
CCATCGTGGAGCAGTACGAGCGCACCGAGGGCCGCCACCACCTGTTCCTGAGATCTCGACCCAAGAAAAA
GCGGAAGGTGGAGGACCCGTAAGATCCACCGGATCTAGATAACTGATCATAATCAGCCATACCACATTTG
TAGAGGTTTTACTTGCTTTAAAAAACCTCCCACACCTCCCCCTGAACCTGAAACATAAAATGAATGCAAT
TGTTGTTGTTAACTTGTTTATTGCAGCTTATAATGGTTACAAATAAAGCAATAGCATCACAAATTTCACA
AATAAAGCATTTTTTTCACTGCATTCTAGTTGTGGTTTGTCCAAACTCATCAATGTATCTTATCATGTCT
GGATCCCGTTTGACGGTATCGATAAGCTTGATGGGGATCCGGAACCCTTAATTACCGTTCGTATAATGTA
TGCTATACGAAGTTATTAGGTCCCTCGACCTGCAGCCCGTACGGCGCGCCTAGAGCGGCCGCCACCGCGG
TGGAGCTCGAGTACCCAGCTTTCTTGTACAAAGTTGGCATTATAAGAAAGCATTGCTTATCAATTTGTTG
CAACGAACAGGTCACTATCAGTCAAAATAAAATCATTATTTGCCATCCAGCTGCAGGGCGGCCGCGATAT
CCCCTATAGTGAGTCGTATTACATGGTCATAGCTGTTTCCTGGCAGCTCTGGCCCGTGTCTCAAAATCTC
TGATGTTACATTGCACAAGATAAAAATATATCATCATGAACAATAAAACTGTCTGCTTACATAAACAGTA
ATACAAGGGGTGTTATGAGCCATATTCAACGGGAAACGTCGAGGCCGCGATTAAATTCCAACATGGATGC
TGATTTATATGGGTATAAATGGGCTCGCGATAATGTCGGGCAATCAGGTGCGACAATCTATCGCTTGTAT
GGGAAGCCCGATGCGCCAGAGTTGTTTCTGAAACATGGCAAAGGTAGCGTTGCCAATGATGTTACAGATG
AGATGGTCAGACTAAACTGGCTGACGGAATTTATGCCTCTTCCGACCATCAAGCATTTTATCCGTACTCC
TGATGATGCATGGTTACTCACCACTGCGATCCCCGGAAAAACAGCATTCCAGGTATTAGAAGAATATCCT
GATTCAGGTGAAAATATTGTTGATGCGCTGGCAGTGTTCCTGCGCCGGTTGCATTCGATTCCTGTTTGTA
ATTGTCCTTTTAACAGCGATCGCGTATTTCGTCTCGCTCAGGCGCAATCACGAATGAATAACGGTTTGGT
TGATGCGAGTGATTTTGATGACGAGCGTAATGGCTGGCCTGTTGAACAAGTCTGGAAAGAAATGCATAAA
CTTTTGCCATTCTCACCGGATTCAGTCGTCACTCATGGTGATTTCTCACTTGATAACCTTATTTTTGACG
AGGGGAAATTAATAGGTTGTATTGATGTTGGACGAGTCGGAATCGCAGACCGATACCAGGATCTTGCCAT
CCTATGGAACTGCCTCGGTGAGTTTTCTCCTTCATTACAGAAACGGCTTTTTCAAAAATATGGTATTGAT
AATCCTGATATGAATAAATTGCAGTTTCATTTGATGCTCGATGAGTTTTTCTAATCAGAATTGGTTAATT
GGTTGTAACACTGGCAGAGCATTACGCTGACTTGACGGGACGGCGCAAGCTCATGACCAAAATCCCTTAA
CGTGAGTTACGCGTCGTTCCACTGAGCGTCAGACCCCGTAGAAAAGATCAAAGGATCTTCTTGAGATCCT
TTTTTTCTGCGCGTAATCTGCTGCTTGCAAACAAAAAAACCACCGCTACCAGCGGTGGTTTGTTTGCCGG
ATCAAGAGCTACCAACTCTTTTTCCGAAGGTAACTGGCTTCAGCAGAGCGCAGATACCAAATACTGTTCT
TCTAGTGTAGCCGTAGTTAGGCCACCACTTCAAGAACTCTGTAGCACCGCCTACATACCTCGCTCTGCTA
ATCCTGTTACCAGTGGCTGCTGCCAGTGGCGATAAGTCGTGTCTTACCGGGTTGGACTCAAGACGATAGT
TACCGGATAAGGCGCAGCGGTCGGGCTGAACGGGGGGTTCGTGCACACAGCCCAGCTTGGAGCGAACGAC
CTACACCGAACTGAGATACCTACAGCGTGAGCTATGAGAAAGCGCCACGCTTCCCGAAGGGAGAAAGGCG
GACAGGTATCCGGTAAGCGGCAGGGTCGGAACAGGAGAGCGCACGAGGGAGCTTCCAGGGGGAAACGCCT
GGTATCTTTATAGTCCTGTCGGGTTTCGCCACCTCTGACTTGAGCGTCGATTTTTGTGATGCTCGTCAGG
GGGGCGGAGCCTATGGAAAAACGCCAGCAACGCGGCCTTTTTACGGTTCCTGGCCTTTTGCTGGCCTTTT
GCTCACATGTT
Features (pLannotate 1.2.2; 23 found; start..end, strand, type, name):
    121..213     +  CDS            lacI (fragment): lac repressor; lacI; The lac repressor binds to the lac operator to inhibit transcription in E. coli. This inhibition can be relieved by adding lactose or isopropyl-β-D-thiogalactopyranoside (IPTG).
    251..287     -  CDS            lacZα (fragment): LacZα fragment of β-galactosidase; lacZ fragment
    337..461     -  protein_bind   attR4: mutant version of attR; recombination site for the Gateway® LR reaction LR Clonase™
   2888..4489    +  CDS            Cas9(N): N-terminal portion of Streptococcus pyogenes Cas9 (Zetsche et al., 2015)
   4490..6988    +  CDS            Cas9(C): C-terminal portion of Streptococcus pyogenes Cas9 (Zetsche et al., 2015)
   6989..7036    +  CDS            nucleoplasmin NLS: bipartite nuclear localization signal from nucleoplasmin
   7050..7130    +  CDS            large T antigen (fragment): large T antigen from SV40 (simian virus 40)
   7153..7273    +  polyA_signal   SV40 poly(A) signal: SV40 polyadenylation signal
   7293..7373    +  CDS            large T antigen (fragment): large T antigen from SV40 (simian virus 40)
   7396..7516    +  polyA_signal   SV40 poly(A) signal: SV40 polyadenylation signal
   7536..7605    +  protein_bind   attB: attB site for the φC31 integrase (Groth et al., 2000) phage φC31 integrase
   7949..8071    +  promoter       hsp70 promoter (fragment): Drosophila melanogaster hsp70Bb promoter
   8085..8118    +  misc_feature   MCS (fragment): multiple cloning site
   8126..8800    +  CDS            DsRed2: DsRed2 is a basic (constitutively fluorescent) red fluorescent protein published in 2006, derived from Discosoma sp..
   8864..8948    +  CDS            large T antigen (fragment): large T antigen from SV40 (simian virus 40)
   8971..9105    +  polyA_signal   SV40 poly(A) signal: SV40 polyadenylation signal
   9112..9132    -  misc_feature   MCS (fragment): pBluescript multiple cloning site
   9153..9186    -  protein_bind   lox66: Right element (RE) mutant of loxP (Araki et al., 2010). Cre-mediated recombination occurs in the 8-bp core sequence (GCATACAT). Cre recombinase
   9220..9248    -  misc_feature   MCS (fragment): pBluescript multiple cloning site
   9253..9352    -  protein_bind   attL2: mutant version of attL; recombination site for the Gateway® LR reaction LR Clonase™
   9383..9401    -  promoter       T7 promoter: promoter for bacteriophage T7 RNA polymerase
   9535..10344   +  CDS            KanR: aminoglycoside phosphotransferase; aph(3')-Ia; confers resistance to kanamycin in bacteria or G418 (Geneticin®) in eukaryotes
  10491..11079   +  rep_origin     ori: high-copy-number ColE1/pMB1/pBR322/pUC origin of replication
