[The description below was written by a language model from this plasmid's Addgene catalogue record and pLannotate feature annotations shown in this document.]
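Description:
pDSARN-vasa-eSpCas9sv40 is an 11.1 kb insect expression and CRISPR plasmid built on the pDSARN transgenesis backbone and intended for Anopheles mosquitoes. In bacteria it is maintained as a high-copy plasmid through a ColE1/pUC-type origin and selected with kanamycin via an aminoglycoside phosphotransferase gene. Remnants of Gateway attR4 and attL2 sites, short lacI/lacZα fragments and a T7 promoter are also annotated and appear to be leftovers of the backbone's construction history.

The 6.8 kb insert places eSpCas9 under the Anopheles vasa promoter. eSpCas9 is an enhanced-specificity Streptococcus pyogenes Cas9 variant carrying mutations that reduce off-target cleavage. The promoter is named in the catalogue record but was not picked up by the automated annotation, and it presumably lies in the unannotated region upstream of the Cas9 coding sequence. Cas9 is detected as two contiguous segments that together form a single open reading frame, followed by a C-terminal bipartite nucleoplasmin nuclear localisation signal and two tandem copies of the SV40 polyadenylation region. Downstream lies a φC31 attB site, which allows integrase-mediated, site-specific insertion into a matching docking site in the genome.

The transgenesis marker follows, described by the depositor as 3xP3-DsRed. The annotation shows an hsp70 minimal promoter fragment driving DsRed2 with an SV40 poly(A) signal, which fits a 3xP3 design, though the 3xP3 elements themselves are not annotated. A lox66 site sits beyond the marker, but the record does not state its role. The plasmid is used to generate mosquito lines that express eSpCas9, and it can also serve as a transient helper source of Cas9 when co-injected into embryos.
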