Addgene plasmid #173670: pDSARN-vasa-eSpCas9sv40
Purpose: eSpCas9 expression vector for Anopheles
Depositing lab: Eric Marois. Depositing organization: CNRS UPR 9022, INSERM U1257, Réponse immunitaire chez le moustique anophèle vecteur du paludisme. Publication: A toolbox of engineered mosquito lines to study salivary gland biology and malaria transmission. Klug D, Arnold K, Mela-Lopez R, Marois E, Blandin SA. PLoS Pathog. 2022 Oct 12;18(10):e1010881. doi: 10.1371/journal.ppat.1010881. eCollection 2022 Oct. PubMed 36223382.
Backbone
  Vector backbone: pDSARN
  Backbone manufacturer: Marois lab
  Backbone size w/o insert (bp): 4336
  Total vector size (bp): 11141
  Vector type: Insect Expression, CRISPR
Growth in bacteria
  Bacterial resistance: Kanamycin, 50 μg/mL
  Growth temperature: 37°C
  Growth strain: DH5alpha
  Copy number: High Copy
Gene/Insert
  Gene/Insert name: eSpCas9 with Anopheles vasa promoter and SV40 terminator
  Species: Synthetic
  Insert size (bp): 6805
  Mutation: mutations in Cas9 reducing off-target activity (Slaymaker et al., 2016)
  Promoter: vasa
  Cloning method: Ligation Independent Cloning
  Sequencing primers: 5′ M13F
Terms and licenses: Academic/Nonprofit Terms; Industry Terms: Not Available to Industry
Depositor comments: Transgenesis vector to create eSpCas9-expressing mosquitoes. eSpCas9 mutant from Zhang lab (Slaymaker et al., 2016) producing fewer off-target mutations. 3xP3-DsRed selection marker. Can also be used as helper plasmid in embryo microinjection.
How to cite: pDSARN-vasa-eSpCas9sv40 was a gift from Eric Marois (Addgene plasmid # 173670 ; http://n2t.net/addgene:173670 ; RRID:Addgene_173670)
